LOCUS       Exported 1654 bp ds-DNA linear SYN 31-MAY-2021
DEFINITION  Localization: Membrane Receptor, Excitation: 487, Emission: 509.
ACCESSION   .
VERSION     .
KEYWORDS    mEmerald-ATG5-N-14
SOURCE      synthetic DNA construct
  ORGANISM  synthetic DNA construct
REFERENCE   1 (bases 1 to 1654)
  TITLE     Davidson mEmerald
REFERENCE   2 (bases 1 to 1654)
  AUTHORS   .
  TITLE     Direct Submission
  JOURNAL   Exported May 31, 2021 from SnapGene Server 1.1.58
            http://www.snapgene.com
FEATURES             Location/Qualifiers
     source          1..1654
                     /organism="synthetic DNA construct"
                     /mol_type="other DNA"
     regulatory      904..913
                     /regulatory_class="other"
                     /note="vertebrate consensus sequence for strong initiation
                     of translation (Kozak, 1987)"
     CDS             910..1629
                     /codon_start=1
                     /product="brightly fluorescent monomeric variant of GFP"
                     /label=mEmerald
                     /note="mammalian codon-optimized"
                     /translation="MVSKGEELFTGVVPILVELDGDVNGHKFSVSGEGEGDATYGKLTL
                     KFICTTGKLPVPWPTLVTTLTYGVQCFARYPDHMKQHDFFKSAMPEGYVQERTIFFKDD
                     GNYKTRAEVKFEGDTLVNRIELKGIDFKEDGNILGHKLEYNYNSHKVYITADKQKNGIK
                     VNFKTRHNIEDGSVQLADHYQQNTPIGDGPVLLPDNHYLSTQSKLSKDPNEKRDHMVLL
                     EFVTAAGITLGMDELYK"
     primer_bind     complement(955..976)
                     /label=EGFP-N
                     /note="EGFP, reverse primer"
     primer_bind     complement(1216..1235)
                     /label=EXFP-R
                     /note="For distinguishing EGFP variants, reverse primer"
     primer_bind     1563..1584
                     /label=EGFP-C
                     /note="EGFP, forward primer"
ORIGIN
        1 tcagatccgc tagcgctacc ggactcagat ctcgagaccg ccatgacaga tgacaaagat
       61 gtgcttcgag atgtgtggtt tggacgaatt ccaacttgtt tcacgctata tcaggatgag
      121 ataactgaaa gggaagcaga accatactat ttgcttttgc caagagtaag ttatttgacg
      181 ttggtgactg acaaagtgaa aaagcacttt cagaaggtta tgagacaaga agacattagt
      241 gagatatggt ttgaatatga aggcacacca ctgaaatggc attatccaat tggtttgcta
      301 tttgatcttc ttgcatcaag ttcagctctt ccttggaaca tcacagtaca ttttaagagt
      361 tttccagaaa aagaccttct gcactgtcca tctaaggatg caattgaagc tcattttatg
      421 tcatgtatga aagaagctga tgctttaaaa cataaaagtc aagtaatcaa tgaaatgcag
      481 aaaaaagatc acaagcaact ctggatggga ttgcaaaatg acagatttga ccagttttgg
      541 gccatcaatc ggaaactcat ggaatatcct gcagaagaaa atggatttcg ttatatcccc
      601 tttagaatat atcagacaac gactgaaaga cctttcattc agaagctgtt tcgtcctgtg
      661 gctgcagatg gacagttgca cacactagga gatctcctca aagaagtttg tccttctgct
      721 attgatcctg aagatgggga aaaaaagaat caagtgatga ttcatggaat tgagccaatg
      781 ttggaaacac ctctgcagtg gctgagtgaa catctgagct acccggataa ttttcttcat
      841 attagtatca tcccacagcc aacagatggg agtggcagtc gcggacagag tggtggaccg
      901 gtcgccacca tggtgagcaa gggcgaggag ctgttcaccg gggtggtgcc catcctggtc
      961 gagctggacg gcgacgtaaa cggccacaag ttcagcgtgt ccggcgaggg cgagggcgat
     1021 gccacctacg gcaagctgac cctgaagttc atctgcacca ccggcaagct gcccgtgccc
     1081 tggcccaccc tcgtgaccac cttgacctac ggcgtgcagt gcttcgcccg ctaccccgac
     1141 cacatgaagc agcacgactt cttcaagtcc gccatgcccg aaggctacgt ccaggagcgc
     1201 accatcttct tcaaggacga cggcaactac aagacccgcg ccgaggtgaa gttcgagggc
     1261 gacaccctgg tgaaccgcat cgagctgaag ggcatcgact tcaaggagga cggcaacatc
     1321 ctggggcaca agctggagta caactacaac agccacaagg tctatatcac cgccgacaag
     1381 cagaagaacg gcatcaaggt gaacttcaag acccgccaca acatcgagga cggcagcgtg
     1441 cagctcgccg accactacca gcagaacacc cccatcggcg acggccccgt gctgctgccc
     1501 gacaaccact acctgagcac ccagtccaag ctgagcaaag accccaacga gaagcgcgat
     1561 cacatggtcc tgctggagtt cgtgaccgcc gccgggatca ctctcggcat ggacgagctg
     1621 tacaagtaag cggccgcgac tctagatcat aatc
//
