>Addgene plasmid #54001 | mEmerald-ATG5-N-14 | addgene partial sequence | sequence record 89836 | EGFP-N 5'-CGTCGCCGTCCAGCTCGACCAG-3'
CTCGCCCTTGCTCACCATGGTGGCGACCGGTCCACCACTCTGTCCGCGACTGCCACTCCCATCTGTTGGC
TGTGGGATGATACTAATATGAAGAAAATTATCCGGGTAGCTCAGATGTTCACTCAGCCACTGCAGAGGTG
TTTCCAACATTGGCTCAATTCCATGAATCATCACTTGATTCTTTTTTTCCCCATCTTCAGGATCAATAGC
AGAAGGACAAACTTCTTTGAGGAGATCTCCTAGTGTGTGCAACTGTCCATCTGCAGCCACAGGACGAAAC
AGCTTCTGAATGAAAGGTCTTTCAGTCGTTGTCTGATATATTCTAAAGGGGATATAACGAAATCCATTTT
CTTCTGCAGGATATTCCATGAGTTTCCGATTGATGGCCCAAAACTGGTCAAATCTGTCATTTTGCAATCC
CATCCAGAGTTGCTTGTGATCTTTTTTCTGCATTTCATTGATTACTTGACTTTTATGTTTTAAAGCATCA
GCTTCTTTCATACATGACATAAAATGAGCTTCAATTGCATCCTTAGATGGACAGTGCAGAAGGTCTTTTT
CTGGAAAACTCTTAAAATGTACTGTGATGTTCCAAGGAAGAGCTGAACTTGATGCAAGAAGATCAAATAG
CAAACCAATTGGATAATGCCATTTCAGTGGTGTGCCTTCATATTCAAACCATATCTCACTAATGTCTTCT
TGTCTCATAACCTTCTGAAAGTGCTTTTTCACTTTGTCAGTCACCAACGTCAAATAACTTACTCTTGGCA
AAAGCAAATAGTATGGTTCTGCTTCCCTTTCAGTTATCTCATCCTGATATAGCGTGAAACAAGTTGGAAT
TCGTCCAAACCACACATCTCGAAGCACATCTTTGTCATCTGTCATGGCGGTCTCGAGATCTGAGTCCGGT
AGCGCTAGCGGATCTGACGGTTCACTAAACCAGCTCTGCTTATATAGACCTCCCACCGTACACGCCTAC
