[The description below was written by a language model from this plasmid's Addgene catalogue record and the feature table of its GenBank file.]
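Description:
mEmerald-ATG5-N-14 is a mammalian expression plasmid built on the mEmerald-N1 backbone (about 4.75 kb without insert), an N1-type fluorescent protein fusion vector. It encodes human ATG5 (reference transcript NM_004849.2) under the control of the CMV promoter, with mEmerald fused to the C terminus of ATG5. The "N-14" in the name most likely refers to the linker between the two proteins, but the record does not define it. mEmerald is a bright, monomeric, mammalian codon-optimized GFP variant, recorded here with excitation at 487 nm and emission at 509 nm. The plasmid is propagated at high copy in E. coli under kanamycin selection. A neomycin resistance marker allows G418 selection of stably transfected mammalian cells. The cloning method is listed as unknown.

The sequence record held for this plasmid is partial: a 1,654 bp linear segment rather than the full construct. The only annotated features are the mEmerald coding sequence, a Kozak consensus overlapping its start, and three standard EGFP sequencing primer sites. The roughly 900 bp upstream of mEmerald carries no annotation; it presumably corresponds to the ATG5 coding region, but the table does not confirm this. The CMV promoter, polyadenylation signal, origin of replication and resistance cassette also fall outside the annotated segment.

The construct is suited to live-cell or fixed-cell fluorescence imaging of ATG5, a core autophagy protein. The repository lists its localization category as "Membrane Receptor", which is the depositor's label and not a conventional description of ATG5, so it should be interpreted cautiously.
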