Addgene plasmid #54001: mEmerald-ATG5-N-14
Purpose: Localization: Membrane Receptor, Excitation: 487, Emission: 509
Depositing lab: Michael Davidson. Depositing organization: Florida State University, Tallahassee.
Backbone
  Vector backbone: mEmerald-N1
  Backbone size w/o insert (bp): 4750
  Vector type: Mammalian Expression
  Selectable markers: Neomycin (select with G418)
Growth in bacteria
  Bacterial resistance: Kanamycin, 50 μg/mL
  Growth temperature: 37°C
  Growth strain: DH5alpha
  Copy number: High Copy
Gene/Insert
  Gene/Insert name: ATG5 (alt name: NM_004849.2)
  Species: H. sapiens (human)
  Entrez Gene: ATG5 (a.k.a. APG5, APG5-LIKE, APG5L, ASP, SCAR25, hAPG5)
  Promoter: CMV
  Tag / fusion protein: mEmerald (C terminal on backbone)
  Cloning method: Unknown
  Sequencing primers: 5′ CMV-F; 3′ SV40pA-R
Terms and licenses: Academic/Nonprofit Terms; Industry Terms
Depositor comments: . Excitation = 487; Emission = 509. Localization data: Membrane Receptor
How to cite: mEmerald-ATG5-N-14 was a gift from Michael Davidson (Addgene plasmid # 54001 ; http://n2t.net/addgene:54001 ; RRID:Addgene_54001)
